Addgene plasmid #173335: RVD-GA4
Purpose: One-step assembly of custom RVD arrays to construct DdCBE, TALE, etc.
Depositing lab: Bin Shen. Depositing organization: Nanjing Medical University. Publication: Precision modeling of mitochondrial diseases in zebrafish via DdCBE-mediated mtDNA base editing. Guo J, Zhang X, Chen X, Sun H, Dai Y, Wang J, Qian X, Tan L, Lou X, Shen B. Cell Discov. 2021 Sep 3;7(1):78. doi: 10.1038/s41421-021-00307-9. PubMed 34480028.
Backbone
  Vector backbone: TetR T vector
  Vector type: Unspecified
Growth in bacteria
  Bacterial resistance: Tetracycline, 10 μg/mL
  Growth temperature: 37°C
  Growth strain: DH5alpha
  Copy number: High Copy
Gene/Insert
  Gene/Insert name: NN-NI dimer RVD at Position4
  Species: Synthetic
  Mutation: no
  Cloning method: Restriction Enzyme; 5′ cloning site Unknown (unknown if destroyed)
Terms and licenses: Academic/Nonprofit Terms; Industry Terms: Not Available to Industry
Depositor comments: RVD is inserted into TA site of TetR T vector
How to cite: RVD-GA4 was a gift from Bin Shen (Addgene plasmid # 173335 ; http://n2t.net/addgene:173335 ; RRID:Addgene_173335)
