[The description below was written by a language model from this plasmid's Addgene catalogue record and pLannotate feature annotations shown in this document.]
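Description:
RVD-GA4 is a small (about 2.6 kb) bacterial cloning plasmid that serves as one module in a library for building custom TALE repeat arrays. It is based on a tetracycline-resistant T vector, and the depositor notes that the insert was placed into the vector's TA cloning site. The plasmid is maintained in E. coli at high copy through a ColE1/pUC-type origin, and selection relies on a tetracycline efflux gene (TcR) driven by its native tet promoter. The automated annotation also picks up a short kanamycin-resistance fragment, a fragment resembling the RSF origin and a T7 promoter. These look like backbone remnants, and the two fragments are too short to be functional.

The payload is a synthetic dimer of two TALE repeat units carrying the repeat-variable diresidues NN and NI, designated for position 4 of an array. In the standard TALE code, NN preferentially recognises guanine and NI recognises adenine, which matches the "GA" in the name. The feature table does not annotate the dimer itself; it presumably sits in the unannotated region between the T7 promoter and the origin, though the record does not give its coordinates or the flanking sites used for assembly. No expression elements for the repeats are listed, consistent with a donor-part plasmid rather than an expression vector.

According to the record, the plasmid is used together with other position-specific dimer modules for one-step assembly of custom RVD arrays. These arrays provide the DNA-binding domains of TALE-based tools, including DdCBE cytosine base editors. The associated work applied such editors to mitochondrial DNA to model mitochondrial disease in zebrafish.
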