Features (pLannotate 1.2.2; 6 found; start..end, strand, type, name):
     26..100     +  CDS            KanR (fragment): aminoglycoside phosphotransferase; aphA-3; confers resistance to kanamycin
    103..121     -  promoter       T7 promoter: promoter for bacteriophage T7 RNA polymerase
    550..1138    +  rep_origin     ori: high-copy-number ColE1/pMB1/pBR322/pUC origin of replication
   1210..1249    -  rep_origin     RSF ori (fragment): Plasmids containing the RSF 1030 origin of replication can be propagated in E. coli cells that contain additional plasmids with compatible origins.
   1265..1293    +  promoter       tet promoter: E. coli promoter for tetracycline efflux protein gene
   1341..2531    +  CDS            TcR: tetracycline efflux protein; tet; confers resistance to tetracycline
>Addgene plasmid #173335 | RVD-GA4 | addgene full sequence | sequence record 360759 | Addgene NGS Result
CTGTGAATGCGCAAACCAACCCTTGATCGGGGAAGAACAGTATGTCGAGCTATTTTTTGACTTACTGGGG
ATCAAGCCTGATTGGGAGAAAATAAAATATCCCCTATAGTGAGTCGTATTACATGGTCATAGCTGTTTCC
TGGCAGCTCTGGCCCGTGTCTCAAAATCTCTGATGTTACATTGCACAAGATAAAAATATATCATCATGCC
TCCTCTAGACCAAAGCTGGTCTCATTGCTACAACTTGATCTGGGGTGAGTCCGTGGGCTTGACAGAGAAC
TGGAAGGAGGCGCTGAACCGTCTCAAGAGCCTGTTTGCCACCAATATTACTAGCAATCGCTACAACTTGC
TCCGGAGTCAGACCGTGGGCTTGACAGAGAACTGGCAGTAGGCGCTGTACGGTTTCAAGAGCCTGTTTGC
CACCATTGTTACTAGCAATCGCTACCGAGACCATATCTGGTCGAGCCACCCATGACCAAAATCCCTTAAC
GTGAGTTACGCGTCGTTCCACTGAGCGTCAGACCCCGTAGAAAAGATCAAAGGATCTTCTTGAGATCCTT
TTTTTCTGCGCGTAATCTGCTGCTTGCAAACAAAAAAACCACCGCTACCAGCGGTGGTTTGTTTGCCGGA
TCAAGAGCTACCAACTCTTTTTCCGAAGGTAACTGGCTTCAGCAGAGCGCAGATACCAAATACTGTTCTT
CTAGTGTAGCCGTAGTTAGGCCACCACTTCAAGAACTCTGTAGCACCGCCTACATACCTCGCTCTGCTAA
TCCTGTTACCAGTGGCTGCTGCCAGTGGCGATAAGTCGTGTCTTACCGGGTTGGACTCAAGACGATAGTT
ACCGGATAAGGCGCAGCGGTCGGGCTGAACGGGGGGTTCGTGCACACAGCCCAGCTTGGAGCGAACGACC
TACACCGAACTGAGATACCTACAGCGTGAGCTATGAGAAAGCGCCACGCTTCCCGAAGGGAGAAAGGCGG
ACAGGTATCCGGTAAGCGGCAGGGTCGGAACAGGAGAGCGCACGAGGGAGCTTCCAGGGGGAAACGCCTG
GTATCTTTATAGTCCTGTCGGGTTTCGCCACCTCTGACTTGAGCGTCGATTTTTGTGATGCTCGTCAGGG
GGGCGGAGCCTATGGAAAAACGCCAGCAACGCGGCCTTTTTACGGTTCCTGGCCTTTTGCTGGCCTTTTG
CTCACATGTTCTTTCCTGCGTTATCCACAGAATCAGGGGATAACGCAGGAAAGAACATGAATTAATTCTC
ATGTTTGACAGCTTATCATCGATTAGCTTTAATGCGGTAGTTTATCACAGTTAAATTGCTAACGCAGTCA
GGCACCGTGTATGAAATCTAACAATGCGCTCATCGTCATCCTCGGCACCGTCACCCTGGATGCTGTAGGC
ATAGGCTTGGTTATGCCGGTACTGCCGGGCCTCTTGCGGGATATCGTCCATTCCGACAGCATCGCCAGTC
ACTATGGCGTGCTGCTAGCGCTATATGCGTTGATGCAATTTCTATGCGCACCCGTTCTCGGAGCACTGTC
CGACCGCTTTGGCCGCCGCCCAGTCCTGCTCGCTTCGCTACTTGGAGCCACTATCGACTACGCGATCATG
GCGACCACACCCGTCCTGTGGATTCTCTACGCCGGACGCATCGTGGCCGGCATCACCGGCGCCACAGGTG
CGGTTGCTGGCGCCTATATCGCCGACATCACCGATGGGGAAGATCGGGCTCGCCACTTCGGGCTCATGAG
CGCTTGTTTCGGCGTGGGTATGGTGGCAGGCCCCGTGGCCGGGGGACTGTTGGGCGCCATCTCCTTACAT
GCACCATTCCTTGCGGCGGCGGTGCTCAACGGCCTCAACCTACTACTGGGCTGCTTCCTAATGCAGGAGT
CGCATAAGGGAGAGCGCCGACCCATGCCCTTGAGAGCCTTCAACCCAGTCAGCTCCTTCCGGTGGGCGCG
GGGCATGACTATCGTCGCCGCACTTATGACTGTCTTCTTTATCATGCAACTCGTAGGACAGGTGCCGGCA
GCGCTCTGGGTCATTTTCGGCGAGGACCGCTTTCGCTGGAGCGCGACGATGATCGGCCTGTCGCTTGCGG
TATTCGGAATCTTGCACGCCCTCGCTCAAGCCTTCGTCACTGGTCCCGCCACCAAACGTTTCGGCGAGAA
GCAGGCCATTATCGCCGGCATGGCGGCCGACGCGCTGGGCTACGTCTTGCTGGCGTTCGCGACGCGAGGC
TGGATGGCCTTCCCCATTATGATTCTTCTCGCTTCCGGCGGCATCGGGATGCCCGCGTTGCAGGCCATGC
TGTCCAGGCAGGTAGATGACGACCATCAGGGACAGCTTCAAGGATCGCTCGCGGCTCTTACCAGCCTAAC
TTCGATCATTGGACCGCTGATCGTCACGGCGATTTATGCCGCCTCGGCGAGCACATGGAACGGGTTGGCA
TGGATTGTAGGCGCCGCCCTATACCTTGTCTGCCTCCCCGCGTTGCGTCGCGGTGCATGGAGCCGGGCCA
CCTCGACCTGAATGGAAGCCGGCGGCACCTCGCTAACGGATTCACCACTCCAAGAATTGGAGCCAATCAA
TTCTTGCGGAGAA
