>Addgene plasmid #173335 | RVD-GA4 | depositor partial sequence | sequence record 336290 | RVD flanked by two Bsa I sites
GGTCTCGGTAGCGATTGCTAGTAACAATGGTGGCAAACAGGCTCTTGAAACCGTACAGCGCCTACTGCCA
GTTCTCTGTCAAGCCCACGGTCTGACTCCGGAGCAAGTTGTAGCGATTGCTAGTAATATTGGTGGCAAAC
AGGCTCTTGAGACGGTTCAGCGCCTCCTTCCAGTTCTCTGTCAAGCCCACGGACTCACCCCAGATCAAGT
TGTAGCAATGAGACC
